>Addgene plasmid #126272 | pGWB14-LYX054 | addgene full sequence | sequence record 246586 | Addgene NGS Result
TCGGTCTTGCCTTGCTCGTCGGTGATGTACTTCACCAGCTCCGCGAAGTCGCTCTTCTTGATGGAGCGCA
TGGGGACGTGCTTGGCAATCACGCGCACCCCCCGGCCGTTTTAGCGGCTAAAAAAGTCATGGCTCTGCCC
TCGGGCGGACCACGCCCATCATGACCTTGCCAAGCTCGTCCTGCTTCTCTTCGATCTTCGCCAGCAGGGC
GAGGATCGTGGCATCACCGAACCGCGCCGTGCGCGGGTCGTCGGTGAGCCAGAGTTTCAGCAGGCCGCCC
AGGCGGCCCAGGTCGCCATTGATGCGGGCCAGCTCGCGGACGTGCTCATAGTCCACGACGCCCGTGATTT
TGTAGCCCTGGCCGACGGCCAGCAGGTAGGCCGACAGGCTCATGCCGGCCGCCGCCGCCTTTTCCTCAAT
CGCTCTTCGTTCGTCTGGAAGGCAGTACACCTTGATAGGTGGGCTGCCCTTCCTGGTTGGCTTGGTTTCA
TCAGCCATCCGCTTGCCCTCATCTGTTACGCCGGCGGTAGCCGGCCAGCCTCGCAGAGCAGGATTCCCGT
TGAGCACCGCCAGGTGCGAATAAGGGACAGTGAAGAAGGAACACCCGCTCGCGGGTGGGCCTACTTCACC
TATCCTGCCCGGCTGACGCCGTTGGATACACCAAGGAAAGTCTACACGAACCCTTTGGCAAAATCCTGTA
TATCGTGCGAAAAAGGATGGATATACCGAAAAAATCGCTATAATGACCCCGAAGCAGGGTTATGCAGCGG
AAAAGCGCCACGCTTCCCGAAGGGAGAAAGGCGGACAGGTATCCGGTAAGCGGCAGGGTCGGAACAGGAG
AGCGCACGAGGGAGCTTCCAGGGGGAAACGCCTGGTATCTTTATAGTCCTGTCGGGTTTCGCCACCTCTG
ACTTGAGCGTCGATTTTTGTGATGCTCGTCAGGGGGGCGGAGCCTATGGAAAAACGCCAGCAACGCGGCC
TTTTTACGGTTCCTGGCCTTTTGCTGGCCTTTTGCTCACATGTTCTTTCCTGCGTTATCCCCTGATTCTG
TGGATAACCGTATTACCGCCTTTGAGTGAGCTGATACCGCTCGCCGCAGCCGAACGACCGAGCGCAGCGA
GTCAGTGAGCGAGGAAGCGGAAGAGCGCCAGAAGGCCGCCAGAGAGGCCGAGCGCGGCCGTGAGGCTTGG
ACGCTAGGGCAGGGCATGAAAAAGCCCGTAGCGGGCTGCTACGGGCGTCTGACGCGGTGGAAAGGGGGAG
GGGATGTTGTCTACATGGCTCTGCTGTAGTGAGTGGGTTGCGCTCCGGCAGCGGTCCTGATCAATCGTCA
CCCTTTCTCGGTCCTTCAACGTTCCTGACAACGAGCCTCCTTTTCGCCAATCCATCGACAATCACCGCGA
GTCCCTGCTCGAACGCTGCGTCCGGACCGGCTTCGTCGAAGGCGTCTATCGCGGCCCGCAACAGCGGCGA
GAGCGGAGCCTGTTCAACGGTGCCGCCGCGCTCGCCGGCATCGCTGTCGCCGGCCTGCTCCTCAAGCACG
GCCCCAACAGTGAAGTAGCTGATTGTCATCAGCGCATTGACGGCGTCCCCGGCCGAAAAACCCGCCTCGC
AGAGGAAGCGAAGCTGCGCGTCGGCCGTTTCCATCTGCGGTGCGCCCGGTCGCGTGCCGGCATGGATGCG
CGCGCCATCGCGGTAGGCGAGCAGCGCCTGCCTGAAGCTGCGGGCATTCCCGATCAGAAATGAGCGCCAG
TCGTCGTCGGCTCTCGGCACCGAATGCGTATGATTCTCCGCCAGCATGGCTTCGGCCAGTGCGTCGAGCA
GCGCCCGCTTGTTCCTGAAGTGCCAGTAAAGCGCCGGCTGCTGAACCCCCAACCGTTCCGCCAGTTTGCG
TGTCGTCAGACCGTCTACGCCGACCTCGTTCAACAGGTCCAGGGCGGCACGGATCACTGTATTCGGCTGC
AACTTTGTCATGCTTGACACTTTATCACTGATAAACATAATATGTCCACCAACTTATCAGTGATAAAGAA
TCCGCGCGTTCAATCGGACCAGCGGAGGCTGGTCCGGAGGCCAGACGTGAAACCCAACATACCCCTGATC
GTAATTCTGAGCACTGTCGCGCTCGACGCTGTCGGCATCGGCCTGATTATGCCGGTGCTGCCGGGCCTCC
TGCGCGATCTGGTTCACTCGAACGACGTCACCGCCCACTATGGCATTCTGCTGGCGCTGTATGCGTTGGT
GCAATTTGCCTGCGCACCTGTGCTGGGCGCGCTGTCGGATCGTTTCGGGCGGCGGCCAATCTTGCTCGTC
TCGCTGGCCGGCGCCAGATCTGGGGAACCCTGTGGTTGGCATGCACATACAAATGGACGAACGGATAAAC
CTTTTCACGCCCTTTTAAATATCCGATTATTCTAATAAACGCTCTTTTCTCTTAGGTTTACCCGCCAATA
TATCCTGTCAAACACTGATAGTTTAAACGTTGCGATTAAGAATTCGAGCTCGGTACCCCCCTACTCCAAA
AATGTCAAAGATACAGTCTCAGAAGACCAAAGGGCTATTGAGACTTTTCAACAAAGGGTAATTTCGGGAA
ACCTCCTCGGATTCCATTGCCCAGCTATCTGTCACTTCATCGAAAGGACAGTAGAAAAGGAAGGTGGCTC
CTACAAATGCCATCATTGCGATAAAGGAAAGGCTATCATTCAAGATGCCTCTGCCGACAGTGGTCCCAAA
GATGGACCCCCACCCACGAGGAGCATCGTGGAAAAAGAAGACGTTCCAACCACGTCTTCAAAGCAAGTGG
ATTGATGTGACATCTCCACTGACGTAAGGGATGACGCACAATCCCACTATCCTTCGCAAGACCCTTCCTC
TATATAAGGAAGTTCATTTCATTTGGAGAGGACAGCCCAAGCTTCGACTCTAGAGGATCCCCTTAAATCG
ATATGGAACGAGCTATACAAGGAAACGACGCTAGGGAACAAGCTAACAGTGAACGTTGGGATGGAGGATC
AGGAGGTACCACTTCTCCCTTCAAACTTCCTGACGAAAGTCCGAGTTGGACTGAGTGGCGGCTACATAAC
GATGAGACGAATTCGAATCAAGATAATCCCCTTGGTTTCAAGGAAAGCTGGGGTTTCGGGAAAGTTGTAT
TTAAGAGATATCTCAGATACGACAGGACGGAAGCTTCACTGCACAGAGTCCTTGGATCTTGGACGGGAGA
TTCGGTTAACTATGCAGCATCTCGATTTTTCGGTTTCGACCAGATCGGATGTACCTATAGTATTCGGTTT
CGAGGAGTTAGTATCACCGTTTCTGGAGGGTCTCGAACTCTTCAGCATCTCTGTGAGATGGCAATTCGGT
CTAAGCAAGAACTGCTACAGCTTGCCCCAATCGAAGTGGAAAGTAATGTATCAAGAGGATGCCCTGAAGG
TACTCAAACCTTCGAAAAAGAAAGCGAGTAAGTCGAGGGCGAGCTCGAATTCGGTACGCTGAAATCACCA
GTCTCTCTCTACAAATCTATCTCTCTCTATTTTCTCCATAAATAATGTGTGAGTAGTTTCCCGATAAGGG
AAATTAGGGTTCTTATAGGGTTTCGCTCATGTGTTGAGCATATAAGAAACCCTTAGTATGTATTTGTATT
TGTAAAATACTTCTATCAATAAAATTTCTAATTCCTAAAACCAAAATCCAGTACTAAAATCCAGATCTCC
CTGCAGGTCCCCAGATTAGCCTTTTCAATTTCAGAAAGAATGCTAACCCACAGATGGTTAGAGAGGCTTA
CGCAGCAGGTCTCATCAAGACGATCTACCCGAGCAATAATCTCCAGGAAATCAAATACCTTCCCAAGAAG
GTTAAAGATGCAGTCAAAAGATTCAGGACTAACTGCATCAAGAACACAGAGAAAGATATATTTCTCAAGA
TCAGAAGTACTATTCCAGTATGGACGATTCAAGGCTTGCTTCACAAACCAAGGCAAGTAATAGAGATTGG
AGTCTCTAAAAAGGTAGTTCCCACTGAATCAAAGGCCATGGAGTCAAAGATTCAAATAGAGGACCTAACA
GAACTCGCCGTAAAGACTGGCGAACAGTTCATACAGAGTCTCTTACGACTCAATGACAAGAAGAAAATCT
TCGTCAACATGGTGGAGCACGACACACTTGTCTACTCCAAAAATATCAAAGATACAGTCTCAGAAGACCA
AAGGGCAATTGAGACTTTTCAACAAAGGGTAATATCCGGAAACCTCCTCGGATTCCATTGCCCAGCTATC
TGTCACTTTATTGTGAAGATAGTGGAAAAGGAAGGTGGCTCCTACAAATGCCATCATTGCGATAAAGGAA
AGGCCATCGTTGAAGATGCCTCTGCCGACAGTGGTCCCAAAGATGGACCCCCACCCACGAGGAGCATCGT
GGAAAAAGAAGACGTTCCAACCACGTCTTCAAAGCAAGTGGATTGATGTGATATCTCCACTGACGTAAGG
GATGACGCACAATCCCACTATCCTTCGCAAGACCCTTCCTCTATATAAGGAAGTTCATTTCATTTGGAGA
GAACACGGGGGACTCTAGAGTTATCAACAAGTTTGTACAAAAAAGCAGGCTCCACCACTAGTATGAACAT
GACTTCTCCAACAACTCAATTTGCCCCCACAAGAAGGATGGGTATATATGAACCATTTCACCAGATGAGC
GTGTGGGAAGACGCGTTTAGAGGTGACATTATGCCTAGCTCTGATCCATGTATGGTTTCACAGCCAAACG
ACAGGCCAGATGACAAGTCGGGATATACGTCTGGTGAACAACATATGCCCTCTGGCTCCGGGGATAATCA
AGCACCGAGGAGTACTTCAGAAAAGGTACAACGACGTCTAGCACAAAATCGTGAAGCTGCACGTAAAAGT
CGTATGCGGAAAAAGGCTTATGTTCAGCAGCTGGAAACAAGCCGTTTAAAGCTGGCCCAACTTGAGTTAG
AGCTCGAGAGAGCTAGACAGCAGGGACTATACATGTTAGGTTCAAATAGCAATATGGGGCTACTCGGAAC
AATTAATCCAGGAATAGCTGCATTTGAGATGGAATACAGCCATTGGGTTGAAGAGCAACAAAAAAAGAAT
GCAGAACTGCGGAGTATTTTACAGTCTCCTGTTAGCGAAATGGAGCTTCAATTGCTGGTAGAAAATGTCT
TAAGCCACTATTTCAATCTCTTCCGGATGAAAGCTGACACCGCCAAGGCTGATGTATTTTACTTGATGTC
TGGGATGTGGAGAACATCCGTGGAGCGCTTTTTCCTCTGGATTGGAGGATTCAAGCCATCAGATCTCATA
AATGTAGTGATGCCACAGCTCGAGCCTTTGACCGATCAGCAAATCATTAAAGTCTGTAATTTACGACACT
GTTGCCAACAGGCAGAAGATGCTCTCACACAGGGAATGGATAAACTTCAGCAGACTCTGGCCCAAAGCAT
CCTAAATATGACCACAGGAGCTGGAAATTACAGTTCCCAAATGGTTTCTTCTATGGAAAATTTGGAAGCA
TTGGAGAGCTTTGTTAACCAGGCGGATCACCTACGCCAACAAACACTACAGCAAATGTCTATTATTTTGA
CAACACCCCAAGCAGCTAGGGGCTTACTTGCTTTCGGGGAGTATCTTCAACGTCTTCGTGCTCTGAGCTC
ACTCTGGGCTGCCCGTCCTCGTGAACCAACTCCCGGGGACCCAGCTTTCTTGTACAAAGTGGTTGATAAC
AGCGGGTTAATTAACATCTTTTACCCATACGATGTTCCTGACTATGCGGGCTATCCCTATGACGTCCCGG
ACTATGCAGGATCCTATCCATATGACGTTCCAGATTACGCTGCTCAGTGCAGCGCTTAGAGCTCGAATTT
CCCCGATCGTTCAAACATTTGGCAATAAAGTTTCTTAAGATTGAATCCTGTTGCCGGTCTTGCGATGATT
ATCATATAATTTCTGTTGAATTACGTTAAGCATGTAATAATTAACATGTAATGCATGACGTTATTTATGA
GATGGGTTTTTATGATTAGAGTCCCGCAATTATACATTTAATACGCGATAGAAAACAAAATATAGCGCGC
AAACTAGGATAAATTATCGCGCGCGGTGTCATCTATGTTACTAGATCGGGAATTAGCTTCATCAACGCAA
GACATGCGCACGACCGTCTGACAGGAGAGGAATTTCCGACGAGCACAGAAAGGACTTGCTCTTGGACGTA
GGCCTATTTCTCAGGCACATGTATCAAGTGTTCGGACGTGGGTTTTCGATGGTGTATCAGCCGCCGCCAA
CTGGGAGATGAGGAGGCTTTCTTGGGGGGCAGTCAGCAGTTCATTTCACAAGACAGAGGAACTTGTAAGG
AGATGCACTGATTTATCTTGGCGCAAACCAGCAGGACGAATTAGTGGGAATAGCCCGCGAATATCTAAGT
TATGCCTGTCGGCATGAGCAGAAACTTCCAATTCGAAACAGTTTGGAGAGGTTGTTTTTGGGCATACCTT
TTGTTAGTCAGCCTCTCGATTGCTCATCGTCATTACACAGTACCGAAGTTTGATCGATCTAGTAACATAG
ATGACACCGCGCGCGATAATTTATCCTAGTTTGCGCGCTATATTTTGTTTTCTATCGCGTATTAAATGTA
TAATTGCGGGACTCTAATCATAAAAACCCATCTCATAAATAACGTCATGCATTACATGTTAATTATTACA
TGCTTAACGTAATTCAACAGAAATTATATGATAATCATCGCAAGACCGGCAACAGGATTCAATCTTAAGA
AACTTTATTGCCAAATGTTTGAACGATCTGCTTCGACGCACTCCTTCTTTACTCCACCATCTCGTCCTTA
TTGAAAACGTGGGTAGCACCAAAACGAATCAAGTCGCTGGAACTGAAGTTACCAATCACGCTGGATGATT
TGCCAGTTGGATTAATCTTGCCTTTCCCCGCATGAATAATATTGATGAATGCATGCGTGAGGGGTATTTC
GATTTTGGCAATAGCTGCAATTGCCGCGACATCCTCCAACGAGCATAATTCTTCAGAAAAATAGCGATGT
TCCATGTTGTCAGGGCATGCATGATGCACGTTATGAGGTGACGGTGCTAGGCAGTATTCCCTCAAAGTTT
CATAGTCAGTATCATATTCATCATTGCATTCCTGCAAGAGAGAATTGAGACGCAATCCACACGCTGCGGC
AACCTTCCGGCGTTCGTGGTCTATTTGCTCTTGGACGTTGCAAACGTAAGTGTTGGATCCCGGTCGGCAT
CTACTCTATTCCTTTGCCCTCGGACGAGTGCTGGGGCGTCGGTTTCCACTATCGGCGAGTACTTCTACAC
AGCCATCGGTCCAGACGGCCGCGCTTCTGCGGGCGATTTGTGTACGCCCGACAGTCCCGGCTCCGGATCG
GACGATTGCGTCGCATCGACCCTGCGCCCAAGCTGCATCATCGAAATTGCCGTCAACCAAGCTCTGATAG
AGTTGGTCAAGACCAATGCGGAGCATATACGCCCGGAGCCGCGGCGATCCTGCAAGCTCCGGATGCCTCC
GCTCGAAGTAGCGCGTCTGCTGCTCCATACAAGCCAACCACGGCCTCCAGAAGAAGATGTTGGCGACCTC
GTATTGGGAATCCCCGAACATCGCCTCGCTCCAGTCAATGACCGCTGTTATGCGGCCATTGTCCGTCAGG
ACATTGTTGGAGCCGAAATCCGCGTGCACGAGGTGCCGGACTTCGGGGCAGTCCTCGGCCCAAAGCATCA
GCTCATCGAGAGCCTGCGCGACGGACGCACTGACGGTGTCGTCCATCACAGTTTGCCAGTGATACACATG
GGGATCAGCAATCGCGCATATGAAATCACGCCATGTAGTGTATTGACCGATTCCTTGCGGTCCGAATGGG
CCGAACCCGCTCGTCTGGCTAAGATCGGCCGCAGCGATCGCATCCATGGCCTCCGCGACCGGCTGCAGAA
CAGCGGGCAGTTCGGTTTCAGGCAGGTCTTGCAACGTGACACCCTGTGCACGGCGGGAGATGCAATAGGT
CAGGCTCTCGCTGAATTCCCCAATGTCAAGCACTTCCGGAATCGGGAGCGCGGCCGATGCAAAGTGCCGA
TAAACATAACGATCTTTGTAGAAACCATCGGCGCAGCTATTTACCCGCAGGACATATCCACGCCCTCCTA
CATCGAAGCTGAAAGCACGAGATTCTTCGCCCTCCGAGAGCTGCATCAGGTCGGAGACGCTGTCGAACTT
TTCGATCAGAAACTTCTCGACAGACGTCGCGGTGAGTTCAGGCTTTTTCATATCGGGGTCGTCCTCTCCA
AATGAAATGAACTTCCTTATATAGAGGAAGGGTCTTGCGAAGGATAGTGGGATTGTGCGTCATCCCTTAC
GTCAGTGGAGATATCACATCAATCCACTTGCTTTGAAGACGTGGTTGGAACGTCTTCTTTTTCCACGATG
CTCCTCGTGGGTGGGGGTCCATCTTTGGGACCACTGTCGGCAGAGGCATCTTGAACGATAGCCTTTCCTT
TATCGCAATGATGGCATTTGTAGGTGCCACCTTCCTTTTCTACTGTCCTTTTGATGAAGTGACAGATAGC
TGGGCAATGGAATCCGAGGAGGTTTCCCGATATTACCCTTTGTTGAAAAGTCTCAATAGCCCTTTGGTCT
TCTGAGACTGTATCTTTGATATTCTTGGAGTAGACGAGAGTGTCGTGCTCCACCATGTTGACGGATCTCT
AGGACGCGTCGACGCGTCGACGCGTCGACGCGTCGACGCGTCCTAGAAGCTAATTCACTGGCCGTCGTTT
TACAACGTCGTGACTGGGAAAACCCTGGCGTTACCCAACTTAATCGCCTTGCAGCACATCCCCCTTTCGC
CAGCTGGCGTAATAGCGAAGAGGCCCGCACCGATCGCCCTTCCCAACAGTTGCGCAGCCTGAATG
[44 nt withheld, positions 8956-8999]
C
[141 nt withheld, positions 9001-9141]
CCTTTGACGTTGGAGTCCACGTTCTTT
[37 nt withheld, positions 9169-9205]
ACCCTATCTCGGGCTATTCTTTTGATTTATAAGGGATTTTGCCGATTTCGGAACCACCATCAAACAGGAT
TTTCGCCTGCTGGGGCAAACCAGCGTGGACCGCTTGCTGCAACTCTCTCAGGGCCAGGCGGTGAAGGGCA
ATCAGCTGTTGCCCGTCTCACTGGTGAAAAGAAAAACCACCCCAGTACATTAAAAACGTCCGCAATGTGT
TATTAAGTTGTCTAAGCGTCAATTTGTTTACACCACAATATATCCTGCCACCAGCCAGCCAACAGCTCCC
CGACCGGCAGCTCGGCACAAAATCACCACTCGATACAGGCAGCCCATCAGTCCGGGACGGCGTCAGCGGG
AGAGCCGTTGTAAGGCGGCAGACTTTGCTCATGTTACCGATGCTATTCGGAAGAACGGCAACTAAGCTGC
CGGGTTTGAAACACGGATGATCTCGCGGAGGGTAGCATGTTGATTGTAACGATGACAGAGCGTTGCTGCC
TGTGATCAAATATCATCTCCCTCGCAGAGATCCGAATTATCAGCCTTCTTATTCATTTCTCGCTTAACCG
TGACAGGCTGTCGATCTTGAGAACTATGCCGACATAATAGGAAATCGCTGGATAAAGCCGCTGAGGAAGC
TGAGTGGCGCTATTTCTTTAGAAGTGAACGTTGACGATATCAACTCCCCTATCCATTGCTCACCGAATGG
TACAGGTCGGGGACCCGAAGTTCCGACTGTCGGCCTGATGCATCCCCGGCTGATCGACCCCAGATCTGGG
GCTGAGAAAGCCCAGTAAGGAAACAACTGTAGGTTCGAGTCGCGAGATCCCCCGGAACCAAAGGAAGTAG
GTTAAACCCGCTCCGATCAGGCCGAGCCACGCCAGGCCGAGAACATTGGTTCCTGTAGGCATCGGGATTG
GCGGATCAAACACTAAAGCTACTGGAACGAGCAGAAGTCCTCCGGCCGCCAGTTGCCAGGCGGTAAAGGT
GAGCAGAGGCACGGGAGGTTGCCACTTGCGGGTCAGCACGGTTCCGAACGCCATGGAAACCGCCCCCGCC
AGGCCCGCTGCGACGCCGACAGGATCTAGCGCTGCGTTTGGTGTCAACACCAACAGCGCCACGCCCGCAG
TTCCGCAAATAGCCCCCAGGACCGCCATCAATCGTATCGGGCTACCTAGCAGAGCGGCAGAGATGAACAC
GACCATCAGCGGCTGCACAGCGCCTACCGTCGCCGCGACCCCGCCCGGCAGGCGGTAGACCGAAATAAAC
AACAAGCTCCAGAATAGCGAAATATTAAGTGCGCCGAGGATGAAGATGCGCATCCACCAGATTCCCGTTG
GAATCTGTCGGACGATCATCACGAGCAATAAACCCGCCGGCAACGCCCGCAGCAGCATACCGGCGACCCC
TCGGCCTCGCTGTTCGGGCTCCACGAAAACGCCGGACAGATGCGCCTTGTGAGCGTCCTTGGGGCCGTCC
TCCTGTTTGAAGACCGACAGCCCAATGATCTCGCCGTCGATGTAGGCGCCGAATGCCACGGCATCTCGCA
ACCGTTCAGCGAACGCCTCCATGGGCTTTTTCTCCTCGTGCTCGTAAACGGACCCGAACATCTCTGGAGC
TTTCTTCAGGGCCGACAATCGGATCTCGCGGAAATCCTGCACGTCGGCCGCTCCAAGCCGTCGAATCTGA
GCCTTAATCACAATTGTCAATTTTAATCCTCTGTTTATCGGCAGTTCGTAGAGCGCGCCGTGCGTCCCGA
GCGATACTGAGCGAAGCAAGTGCGTCGAGCAGTGCCCGCTTGTTCCTGAAATGCCAGTAAAGCGCTGGCT
GCTGAACCCCCAGCCGGAACTGACCCCACAAGGCCCTAGCGTTTGCAATGCACCAGGTCATCATTGACCC
AGGCGTGTTCCACCAGGCCGCTGCCTCGCAACTCTTCGCAGGCTTCGCCGACCTGCTCGCGCCACTTCTT
CACGCGGGTGGAATCCGATCCGCACATGAGGCGGAAGGTTTCCAGCTTGAGCGGGTACGGCTCCCGGTGC
GAGCTGAAATAGTCGAACATCCGTCGGGCCGTCGGCGACAGCTTGCGGTACTTCTCCCATATGAATTTCG
TGTAGTGGTCGCCAGCAAACAGCACGACGATTTCCTCGTCGATCAGGACCTGGCAACGGGACGTTTTCTT
GCCACGGTCCAGGACGCGGAAGCGGTGCAGCAGCGACACCGATTCCAGGTGCCCAACGCGGTCGGACGTG
AAGCCCATCGCCGTCGCCTGTAGGCGCGACAGGCATTCCTCGGCCTTCGTGTAATACCGGCCATTGATCG
ACCAGCCCAGGTCCTGGCAAAGCTCGTAGAACGTGAAGGTGATCGGCTCGCCGATAGGGGTGCGCTTCGC
GTACTCCAACACCTGCTGCCACACCAGTTCGTCATCGTCGGCCCGCAGCTCGACGCCGGTGTAGGTGATC
TTCACGTCCTTGTTGACGTGGAAAATGACCTTGTTTTGCAGCGCCTCGCGCGGGATTTTCTTGTTGCGCG
TGGTGAACAGGGCAGAGCGGGCCGTGTCGTTTGGCATCGCTCGCATCGTGTCCGGCCACGGCGCAATATC
GAACAAGGAAAGCTGCATTTCCTTGATCTGCTGCTTCGTGTGTTTCAGCAACGCGGCCTGCTTGGCCTCG
CTGACCTGTTTTGCCAGGTCCTCGCCGGCGGTTTTTCGCTTCTTGGTCGTCATAGTTCCTCGCGTGTCGA
TGGTCATCGACTTCGCCAAACCTGCCGCCTCCTGTTCGAGACGACGCGAACGCTCCACGGCGGCCGATGG
CGCGGGCAGGGCAGGGGGAGCCAGTTGCACGCTGTCGCGCTCGATCTTGGCCGTAGCTTGCTGGACCATC
GAGCCGACGGACTGGAAGGTTTCGCGGGGCGCACGCATGACGGTGCGGCTTGCGATGGTTTCGGCATCCT
CGGCGGAAAACCCCGCGTCGATCAGTTCTTGCCTGTATGCCTTCCGGTCAAACGTCCGATTCATTCACCC
TCCTTGCGGGATTGCCCCGACTCACGCCGGGGCAATGTGCCCTTATTCCTGATTTGACCCGCCTGGTGCC
TTGGTGTCCAGATAATCCACCTTATCGGCAATGAAGTCGGTCCCGTAGACCGTCTGGCCGTCCTTCTCGT
ACTTGGTATTCCGAATCTTGCCCTGCACGAATACCAGCGACCCCTTGCCCAAATACTTGCCGTGGGCCTC
GGCCTGAGAGCCAAAACACTTGATGCGGAAGAAGTCGGTGCGCTCCTGCTTGTCGCCGGCATCGTTGCGC
CACATCTAGGTACTAAAACAATTCATCCAGTAAAATATAATATTTTATTTTCTCCCAATCAGGCTTGATC
CCCAGTAAGTCAAAAAATAGCTCGACATACTGTTCTTCCCCGATATCCTCCCTGATCGACCGGACGCAGA
AGGCAATGTCATACCACTTGTCCGCCCTGCCGCTTCTCCCAAGATCAATAAAGCCACTTACTTTGCCATC
TTTCACAAAGATGTTGCTGTCTCCCAGGTCGCCGTGGGAAAAGACAAGTTCCTCTTCGGGCTTTTCCGTC
TTTAAAAAATCATACAGCTCGCGCGGATCTTTAAATGGAGTGTCTTCTTCCCAGTTTTCGCAATCCACAT
CGGCCAGATCGTTATTCAGTAAGTAATCCAATTCGGCTAAGCGGCTGTCTAAGCTATTCGTATAGGGACA
ATCCGATATGTCGATGGAGTGAAAGAGCCTGATGCACTCCGCATACAGCTCGATAATCTTTTCAGGGCTT
TGTTCATCTTCATACTCTTCCGAGCAAAGGACGCCATCGGCCTCACTCATGAGCAGATTGCTCCAGCCAT
CATGCCGTTCAAAGTGCAGGACCTTTGGAACAGGCAGCTTTCCTTCCAGCCATAGCATCATGTCCTTTTC
CCGTTCCACATCATAGGTGGTCCCTTTATACCGGCTGTCCGTCATTTTTAAATATAGGTTTTCATTTTCT
CCCACCAGCTTATATACCTTAGCAGGAGACATTCCTTCCGTATCTTTTACGCAGCGGTATTTTTCGATCA
GTTTTTTCAATTCCGGTGATATTCTCATTTTAGCCATTTATTATTTCCTTCCTCTTTTCTACAGTATTTA
AAGATACCCCAAGAAGCTAATTATAACAAGACGAACTCCAATTCACTGTTCCTTGCATTCTAAAACCTTA
AATACCAGAAAACAGCTTTTTCAAAGTTGTTTTCAAAGTTGGCGTATAACATAGTATCGACGGAGCCGAT
TTTGAAACCACAATTATGGGTGATGCTGCCAACTTACTGATTTAGTGTATGATGGTGTTTTTGAGGTGCT
CCAGTGGCTTCTGTTTCTATCAGCTGTCCCTCCTGTTCAGCTACTGACGGGGTGGTGCGTAACGGCAAAA
GCACCGCCGGACATCAGCGCTATCTCTGCTCTCACTGCCGTAAAACATGGCAACTGCAGTTCACTTACAC
CGCTTCTCAACCCGGTACGCACCAGAAAATCATTGATATGGCCATGAATGGCGTTGGATGCCGGGCAACA
GCCCGCATTATGGGCGTTGGCCTCAACACGATTTTACGTCACTTAAAAAACTCAGGCCGCAGTCGGTAAC
CTCGCGCATACAGCCGGGCAGTGACGTCATCGTCTGCGCGGAAATGGACGAACAGTGGGGCTATGTCGGG
GCTAAATCGCGCCAGCGCTGGCTGTTTTACGCGTATGACAGTCTCCGGAAGACGGTTGTTGCGCACGTAT
TCGGTGAACGCACTATGGCGACGCTGGGGCGTCTTATGAGCCTGCTGTCACCCTTTGACGTGGTGATATG
GATGACGGATGGCTGGCCGCTGTATGAATCCCGCCTGAAGGGAAAGCTGCACGTAATCAGCAAGCGATAT
ACGCAGCGAATTGAGCGGCATAACCTGAATCTGAGGCAGCACCTGGCACGGCTGGGACGGAAGTCGCTGT
CGTTCTCAAAATCGGTGGAGCTGCATGACAAAGTCATCGGGCATTATCTGAACATAAAACACTATCAATA
AGTTGGAGTCATTACCCAATTATGATAGAATTTACAAGCTATAAGGTTATTGTCCTGGGTTTCAAGCATT
AGTCCATGCAAGTTTTTATGCTTTGCCCATTCTATAGATATATTGATAAGCGCGCTGCCTATGCCTTGCC
CCCTGAAATCCTTACATACGGCGATATCTTCTATATAAAAGATATATTATCTTATCAGTATTGTCAATAT
ATTCAAGGCAATCTGCCTCCTCATCCTCTTCATCCTCTTCGTCTTGGTAGCTTTTTAAATATGGCGCTTC
ATAGAGTAATTCTGTAAAGGTCCAATTCTCGTTTTCATACCTCGGTATAATCTTACCTATCACCTCAAAT
GGTTCGCTGGGTTTATCGCACCCCCGAACACGAGCACGGCACCCGCGACCACTATGCCAAGAATGCCCAA
GGTAAAAATTGCCGGCCCCGCCATGAAGTCCGTGAATGCCCCGACGGCCGAAGTGAAGGGCAGGCCGCCA
CCCAGGCCGCCGCCCTCACTGCCCGGCACCTGGTCGCTGAATGTCGATGCCAGCACCTGCGGCACGTCAA
TGCTTCCGGGCGTCGCGCTCGGGCTGATCGCCCATCCCGTTACTGCCCCGATCCCGGCAATGGCAAGGAC
TGCCAGCGCTGCCATTTTTGGGGTGAGGCCGTTCGCGGCCGAGGGGCGCAGCCCCTGGGGGGATGGGAGG
CCCGCGTTAGCGGGCCGGGAGGGTTCGAGAAGGGGGGGCACCCCCCTTCGGCGTGCGCGGTCACGCGCAC
AGGGCGCAGCCCTGGTTAAAAACAAGGTTTATAAATATTGGTTTAAAAGCAGGTTAAAAGACAGGTTAGC
GGTGGCCGAAAAACGGGCGGAAACCCTTGCAAATGCTGGATTTTCTGCCTGTGGACAGCCCCTCAAATGT
CAATAGGTGCGCCCCTCATCTGTCAGCACTCTGCCCCTCAAGTGTCAAGGATCGCGCCCCTCATCTGTCA
GTAGTCGCGCCCCTCAAGTGTCAATACCGCAGGGCACTTATCCCCAGGCTTGTCCACATCATCTGTGGGA
AACTCGCGTAAAATCAGGCGTTTTCGCCGATTTGCGAGGCTGGCCAGCTCCACGTCGCCGGCCGAAATCG
AGCCTGCCCCTCATCTGTCAACGCCGCGCCGGGTGAGTCGGCCCCTCAAGTGTCAACGTCCGCCCCTCAT
CTGTCAGTGAGGGCCAAGTTTTCCGCGAGGTATCCACAACGCCGGCGGCCGCGGTGTCTCGCACACGGCT
TCGACGGCGTTTCTGGCGCGTTTGCAGGGCCATAGACGGCCGCCAGCCCAGCGGCGAGGGCAACCAGCCC
GGTGAGCGTCGGAAAGGCGC
Features (pLannotate 1.2.2; 36 found; start..end, strand, type, name):
      3..89      -  CDS            traI (fragment): TRAI6_ECOLX - Experimental evidence at protein level: Swiss-Prot protein existence level 1. The initiation process of transfer DNA synthesis requires the interaction of at least three plasmid-specific components (TraH, I, and J) at the transfer origin resulting in the assembly of a specialised nucleoprotein complex - the relaxosome. Site- and strand-specific cleavage at the transfer origin is dependent on TraI and TraJ. From Escherichia coli.
    127..498     -  CDS            traJ: oriT-recognizing protein; traJ
    531..640     -  oriT           oriT: incP origin of transfer
    772..962     +  rep_origin     ori (fragment): high-copy-number ColE1/pMB1/pBR322/pUC origin of replication
   1321..1971    -  CDS            TetR: tetracycline resistance regulatory protein; tetR
   2077..2326    +  CDS            TcR (fragment): tetracycline efflux protein; tetA; confers resistance to tetracycline
   2436..2460    -  misc_feature   RB T-DNA repeat: right border repeat from nopaline C58 T-DNA
   2490..2508    +  misc_feature   MCS (fragment): pUC18/19 multiple cloning site
   2559..2904    +  promoter       CaMV 35S promoter: strong constitutive promoter from cauliflower mosaic virus
   2856..2902    +  promoter       minimal CaMV 35S promoter: minimal 35S promoter from cauliflower mosaic virus
   2914..2932    -  misc_feature   MCS (fragment): pUC18/19 multiple cloning site
   2943..3458    +  CDS            P19_TBSVC: Experimental evidence at protein level: Swiss-Prot protein existence level 1. Acts as a suppressor of RNA-mediated gene silencing, also known as post-transcriptional gene silencing (PTGS), a mechanism of plant viral defense that limits the accumulation of viral RNAs. Binds to short interfering RNAs (siRNAs) with high affinity. Acts as a molecular caliper to specifically select siRNAs based on the length of the duplex region of the RNA (By similarity). From Tomato bushy stunt virus (strain Cherry) (TBSV).
   3531..3707    +  polyA_signal   CaMV poly(A) signal: cauliflower mosaic virus polyadenylation signal
   4210..4551    +  promoter       CaMV 35S promoter: strong constitutive promoter from cauliflower mosaic virus
   4577..4601    +  protein_bind   attB1: mutant version of attB; recombination site for the Gateway® BP reaction BP Clonase™
   4613..5701    +  CDS            TGA4: TGA4_ARATH - Also known as BZIP57, OBF4. Experimental evidence at protein level: Swiss-Prot protein existence level 1. Transcriptional activator that binds specifically to the DNA sequence 5'-TGACG-3'. Recognizes ocs elements like the as-1 motif of the cauliflower mosaic virus 35S promoter. Binding to the as-1-like cis elements mediate auxin- and salicylic acid-inducible transcription. May be involved in the induction of the systemic acquired resistance (SAR) via its interaction with NPR1. Could also bind to the Hex-motif (5'- TGACGTGG-3') another cis-acting element found in plant histone prom
   5709..5733    -  protein_bind   attB2: mutant version of attB; recombination site for the Gateway® BP reaction BP Clonase™
   5762..5851    +  CDS            3xHA: three tandem HA epitope tags
   5885..6137    +  terminator     NOS terminator: nopaline synthase terminator and poly(A) signal
   6566..6818    -  terminator     NOS terminator: nopaline synthase terminator and poly(A) signal
   6842..7270    -  CDS            nos (fragment): DHNO_AGRT7 - Protein inferred from homology: Swiss-Prot protein existence level 3. From Agrobacterium tumefaciens (strain T37).
   7286..8311    -  CDS            HygR: aminoglycoside phosphotransferase from E. coli; aph(4)-Ia; confers resistance to hygromycin
   8321..8665    -  promoter       CaMV 35S promoter: strong constitutive promoter from cauliflower mosaic virus
   8322..8368    -  promoter       minimal CaMV 35S promoter: minimal 35S promoter from cauliflower mosaic virus
   8803..8958    +  CDS            lacZα (fragment) (sequence partly withheld): LacZα fragment of β-galactosidase; lacZ fragment
   8956..9256    +  rep_origin     M13 ori (fragment) (sequence partly withheld): M13 bacteriophage origin of replication; arrow indicates direction of (+) strand synthesis
   9257..9387    +  CDS            lacI (fragment): lac repressor; lacI; The lac repressor binds to the lac operator to inhibit transcription in E. coli. This inhibition can be relieved by adding lactose or isopropyl-β-D-thiogalactopyranoside (IPTG).
   9441..9465    -  misc_feature   LB T-DNA repeat: left border repeat from nopaline C58 T-DNA
  10922..11041   -  CDS            tetR (fragment): TETR1_ECOLX - Experimental evidence at protein level: Swiss-Prot protein existence level 1. TetR is the repressor of the tetracycline resistance element; its N-terminal region forms a helix-turn-helix structure and binds DNA. Binding of tetracycline to TetR reduces the repressor affinity for the tetracycline resistance gene (tetA) promoter operator sites. From Escherichia coli.
  11061..12209   -  CDS            trfA: trans-acting replication protein that binds to and activates oriV
  12508..13302   -  CDS            KanR: aminoglycoside phosphotransferase; aphA-3; confers resistance to kanamycin
  13494..14261   +  mobile_element IS1: prokaryotic transposable element IS1
  14270..14419   -  CDS            satA (fragment): STA_BACSU - Also known as yyaR. Experimental evidence at protein level: Swiss-Prot protein existence level 1. Involved in resistance to streptothricin, a broad-spectrum antibiotic produced by streptomycetes. Detoxifies streptothricin via acetylation of the beta amino group of the first beta-lysyl moiety of streptothricin. From Bacillus subtilis (strain 168).
  14418..14612   -  CDS            satA (fragment): STA_BACSU - Also known as yyaR. Experimental evidence at protein level: Swiss-Prot protein existence level 1. Involved in resistance to streptothricin, a broad-spectrum antibiotic produced by streptomycetes. Detoxifies streptothricin via acetylation of the beta amino group of the first beta-lysyl moiety of streptothricin. From Bacillus subtilis (strain 168).
  14615..14890   -  CDS            klaC (fragment): KLAC_ECOLX - Also known as telB. Protein predicted: Swiss-Prot protein existence level 4. Belongs to the kla operon, which is associated with cryptic tellurite resistance, and IncW plasmid fertility inhibition. From Escherichia coli.
  14954..15585   -  rep_origin     oriV: incP origin of replication
