[The description below was written by a language model from this plasmid's Addgene catalogue record and pLannotate feature annotations shown in this document.]
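Description:
pGWB14-LYX054 is a plant binary expression vector built on the pGWB14 backbone. It is intended for Agrobacterium-mediated transient or stable expression of a Nicotiana benthamiana transcription factor carrying a C-terminal HA tag. It is a large (about 15.6 kb), low-copy plasmid. The annotated backbone is of the IncP broad-host-range type, with oriV and the trfA replication protein supporting maintenance in both E. coli and Agrobacterium, and oriT with traJ allowing conjugal mobilisation. Bacterial selection is by kanamycin (KanR). The feature table also picks up backbone remnants, including tetR and partial tetA sequences, an IS1 element, and fragments of ColE1 ori, lacZα, M13 ori and lacI.

Three expression units lie between the nopaline-type right and left T-DNA borders. In the main cassette a CaMV 35S promoter drives the insert Niben101Scf00941g04005.1. The insert is flanked by attB1 and attB2 Gateway sites, although the record lists Gibson cloning as the method. It is followed by a 3xHA tag and the NOS terminator. The annotation tool matched this coding sequence to Arabidopsis TGA4, a bZIP factor that binds TGACG/as-1-type elements, which suggests the N. benthamiana gene is a TGA-family homologue. This is a similarity-based inference and is not stated in the catalogue entry.

A second 35S promoter drives the tomato bushy stunt virus P19 silencing suppressor, ending in the CaMV poly(A) signal. P19 is commonly co-expressed to boost protein accumulation in agroinfiltrated leaves, but the catalogue fields do not mention it. The third unit, in the opposite orientation, has 35S-driven HygR with a NOS terminator, providing hygromycin selection of stably transformed plants. The HA tag allows antibody-based detection or pull-down of the expressed factor.
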