Addgene plasmid #126272: pGWB14-LYX054
Purpose: With a Nicotiana benthamiana transcription factor in PGWB14 backbone, for Agrobacterium mediated transient or stable expression corresponding transcription factor fused with a C-terminal HA tag.
Depositing lab: Silin Zhong. Depositing organization: Chinese University of Hong Kong.
Backbone
  Vector backbone: pGWB14
  Vector type: Plant Expression
  Selectable markers: Hygromycin
Growth in bacteria
  Bacterial resistance: Kanamycin, 50 μg/mL
  Growth temperature: 37°C
  Growth strain: DH5alpha
  Copy number: Low Copy
Gene/Insert
  Gene/Insert name: Niben101Scf00941g04005.1
  Species: Nicotiana benthamiana
  Promoter: CaMV 35S
  Tag / fusion protein: HA (C terminal on insert)
  Cloning method: Gibson Cloning
Terms and licenses: Academic/Nonprofit Terms; Industry Terms: Not Available to Industry
How to cite: pGWB14-LYX054 was a gift from Silin Zhong (Addgene plasmid # 126272 ; http://n2t.net/addgene:126272 ; RRID:Addgene_126272)
